>Addgene plasmid #195398 | pDONR221-deltaUBA-short-UBASH3A-Ntag | addgene full sequence | sequence record 386315 | Addgene NGS Result
GGGGGTTCGTGCACACAGCCCAGCTTGGAGCGAACGACCTACACCGAACTGAGATACCTACAGCGTGAGC
TATGAGAAAGCGCCACGCTTCCCGAAGGGAGAAAGGCGGACAGGTATCCGGTAAGCGGCAGGGTCGGAAC
AGGAGAGCGCACGAGGGAGCTTCCAGGGGGAAACGCCTGGTATCTTTATAGTCCTGTCGGGTTTCGCCAC
CTCTGACTTGAGCGTCGATTTTTGTGATGCTCGTCAGGGGGGCGGAGCCTATGGAAAAACGCCAGCAACG
CGGCCTTTTTACGGTTCCTGGCCTTTTGCTGGCCTTTTGCTCACATGTTCTTTCCTGCGTTATCCCCTGA
TTCTGTGGATAACCGTATTACCGCCTTTGAGTGAGCTGATACCGCTCGCCGCAGCCGAACGACCGAGCGC
AGCGAGTCAGTGAGCGAGGAAGCGGAAGAGCGCCCAATACGCAAACCGCCTCTCCCCGCGCGTTGGCCGA
TTCATTAATGCAGCTGGCACGACAGGTTTCCCGACTGGAAAGCGGGCAGTGAGCGCAACGCAATTAATAC
GCGTACCGCTAGCCAGGAAGAGTTTGTAGAAACGCAAAAAGGCCATCCGTCAGGATGGCCTTCTGCTTAG
TTTGATGCCTGGCAGTTTATGGCGGGCGTCCTGCCCGCCACCCTCCGGGCCGTTGCTTCACAACGTTCAA
ATCCGCTCCCGGCGGATTTGTCCTACTCAGGAGAGCGTTCACCGACAAACAACAGATAAAACGAAAGGCC
CAGTCTTCCGACTGAGCCTTTCGTTTTATTTGATGCCTGGCAGTTCCCTACTCTCGCGTTAACGCTAGCA
TGGATGTTTTCCCAGTCACGACGTTGTAAAACGACGGCCAGTCTTAAGCTCGGGCCCCAAATAATGATTT
TATTTTGACTGATAGTGACCTGTTCGTTGCAACAAATTGATGAGCAATGCTTTTTTATAATGCCAACTTT
GTACAAAAAAGCAGGCTTCATGGCAGCGGGGGAGACGCAGCTCTACGCCAAGGTCTCCAACAAGCTCAAG
AGCCGCTGCAATGACCCTTCCCTAGACGACCCCATCCCCCAGGAGTATGCCCTTTTCCTCTGTCCAACGG
GGCCCCTGCTGGAAAAACTTCAAGAGTTCTGGAGAGAGAGCAAGCGCCAGTGTGCAAAGAACAGAGCTCA
TGAGGTCTTCCCACACGTGACACTCTGTGACTTCTTCACGTGTGAAGACCAGAAGGTGGAATGCCTGTAC
GAGGCGCTGAAGAGAGCTGGAGACAGGCTCCTGGGCTCCTTCCCCACGGCCGTGCCTCTGGCTCTCCACT
CCTCCATCAGCTACCTCGGCTTCTTCGTCAGTGGCAGCCCCGCAGACGTCATCCGGGAATTCGCCATGAC
CTTCGCCACGGAAGCATCTCTCTTAGCAGACTGCTCCGTGAAGCCTTGCACCAAACAGCTGCATCTGACC
TTGGCCCACAAGTTCTACCCCCACCACCAGAGGACGCTGGAGCAGCTGGCCAGAGCCATCCCCCTGGGCC
ACAGCTGCCAGTGGACCGCAGCACTCTACTCCCGAGACATGCGCTTTGTGCACTACCAGACCCTGAGAGC
CCTATTCCAGTACAAACCCCAGAACGTGGATGAGCTGACGCTAAGTCCTGGTGACTACATCTTTGTGGAC
CCCACGCAGCAGGACGAAGCCAGCGAGGGCTGGGTGATTGGGATCTCACAGCGGACGGGCTGCCGGGGCT
TCCTGCCGGAAAACTACACGGATCGAGCCAGTGAGTCTGACACGTGGGTGAAGCACAGGATGTACACCTT
CAGTCTAGCCACAGACCTGAACTCCAGAAAGGATGGTGAAGCCAGCAGCAGATGCAGCGGGGAATTTCTT
CCACAAACGGCAAGGAGTCTTAGCAGCTTACAGGCCTTGCAGGCTACCGTTGCAAGGAAGAGTGTGCTGG
TGGTTCGCCACGGGGAGAGAGTGGATCAGATCTTCGGGAAGGCATGGCTGCAGCAATGCTCCACTCCTGA
TGGGAAATACTACAGGCCAGACCTGAATTTCCCCTGCAGTCTGCCCAGACGGAGTCGTGGGATCAAAGAC
TTTGAAAACGATCCCCCATTATCATCGTGTGGCATTTTCCAGTCCAGAATTGCAGGGGACGCGCTACTGG
ACAGTGGTATCAGAATCAGCTCTGTGTTTGCCTCCCCAGCCCTCCGCTGTGTGCAGACGGCCAAACTCAT
CCTGGAAGAACTCAAACTGGAGAAAAAAATCAAGATACGAGTGGAACCTGGAATCTTTGAATGGACAAAA
TGGGAAGCTGGCAAGACCACCCCAACCCTCATGAGCCTGGAAGAGCTGAAAGAGGCAAATTTCAACATTG
ACACTGATTACAGGCCCGCGTTTCCCCTGTCCGCCCTCATGCCGGCCGAGAGCTACCAGGAGTACATGGA
CAGGTGCACGGCGAGCATGGTGCAAATCGTCAACACCTGTCCGCAGGACACGGGTGTCATCCTAATTGTG
AGTCACGGCTCCACTCTGGACTCCTGCACGCGGCCACTGCTCGGGCTGCCGCCCCGGGAATGTGGGGATT
TTGCCCAACTCGTGAGAAAGATCCCTTCCCTGGGCATGTGCTTCTGTGAAGAAAATAAAGAGGAAGGAAA
ATGGGAGTTGGTGAACCCACCGGTGAAGACCCTGACCCACGGGGCGAACGCAGCATTTAACTGGAGGAAC
TGGATCTCAGGCAACTGAAACCCAGCTTTCTTGTACAAAGTTGGCATTATAAGAAAGCATTGCTTATCAA
TTTGTTGCAACGAACAGGTCACTATCAGTCAAAATAAAATCATTATTTGCCATCCAGCTGATATCCCCTA
TAGTGAGTCGTATTACATGGTCATAGCTGTTTCCTGGCAGCTCTGGCCCGTGTCTCAAAATCTCTGATGT
TACATTGCACAAGATAAAAATATATCATCATGAACAATAAAACTGTCTGCTTACATAAACAGTAATACAA
GGGGTGTTATGAGCCATATTCAACGGGAAACGTCGAGGCCGCGATTAAATTCCAACATGGATGCTGATTT
ATATGGGTATAAATGGGCTCGCGATAATGTCGGGCAATCAGGTGCGACAATCTATCGCTTGTATGGGAAG
CCCGATGCGCCAGAGTTGTTTCTGAAACATGGCAAAGGTAGCGTTGCCAATGATGTTACAGATGAGATGG
TCAGACTAAACTGGCTGACGGAATTTATGCCTCTTCCGACCATCAAGCATTTTATCCGTACTCCTGATGA
TGCATGGTTACTCACCACTGCGATCCCCGGAAAAACAGCATTCCAGGTATTAGAAGAATATCCTGATTCA
GGTGAAAATATTGTTGATGCGCTGGCAGTGTTCCTGCGCCGGTTGCATTCGATTCCTGTTTGTAATTGTC
CTTTTAACAGCGATCGCGTATTTCGTCTCGCTCAGGCGCAATCACGAATGAATAACGGTTTGGTTGATGC
GAGTGATTTTGATGACGAGCGTAATGGCTGGCCTGTTGAACAAGTCTGGAAAGAAATGCATAAACTTTTG
CCATTCTCACCGGATTCAGTCGTCACTCATGGTGATTTCTCACTTGATAACCTTATTTTTGACGAGGGGA
AATTAATAGGTTGTATTGATGTTGGACGAGTCGGAATCGCAGACCGATACCAGGATCTTGCCATCCTATG
GAACTGCCTCGGTGAGTTTTCTCCTTCATTACAGAAACGGCTTTTTCAAAAATATGGTATTGATAATCCT
GATATGAATAAATTGCAGTTTCATTTGATGCTCGATGAGTTTTTCTAATCAGAATTGGTTAATTGGTTGT
AACACTGGCAGAGCATTACGCTGACTTGACGGGACGGCGCAAGCTCATGACCAAAATCCCTTAACGTGAG
TTACGCGTCGTTCCACTGAGCGTCAGACCCCGTAGAAAAGATCAAAGGATCTTCTTGAGATCCTTTTTTT
CTGCGCGTAATCTGCTGCTTGCAAACAAAAAAACCACCGCTACCAGCGGTGGTTTGTTTGCCGGATCAAG
AGCTACCAACTCTTTTTCCGAAGGTAACTGGCTTCAGCAGAGCGCAGATACCAAATACTGTTCTTCTAGT
GTAGCCGTAGTTAGGCCACCACTTCAAGAACTCTGTAGCACCGCCTACATACCTCGCTCTGCTAATCCTG
TTACCAGTGGCTGCTGCCAGTGGCGATAAGTCGTGTCTTACCGGGTTGGACTCAAGACGATAGTTACCGG
ATAAGGCGCAGCGGTCGGGCTGAACG
Features (pLannotate 1.2.2; 10 found; start..end, strand, type, name):
    450..542     +  CDS            lacI (fragment): lac repressor; lacI; The lac repressor binds to the lac operator to inhibit transcription in E. coli. This inhibition can be relieved by adding lactose or isopropyl-β-D-thiogalactopyranoside (IPTG).
    597..624     -  terminator     rrnB T2 terminator: transcription terminator T2 from the E. coli rrnB gene
    756..799     +  terminator     rrnB T1 terminator: Escherichia coli rrnB; transcription terminator T1 from the E. coli rrnB gene
    846..882     -  CDS            lacZα (fragment): LacZα fragment of β-galactosidase; lacZ fragment
    898..997     +  protein_bind   attL1: mutant version of attL; recombination site for the Gateway® LR reaction LR Clonase™
   1000..2745    +  CDS            UBASH3A (fragment): UBS3A_HUMAN - Also known as STS2. Experimental evidence at protein level: Swiss-Prot protein existence level 1. Interferes with CBL-mediated down-regulation and degradation of receptor-type tyrosine kinases. Promotes accumulation of activated target receptors, such as T-cell receptors, EGFR and PDGFRB, on the cell surface. Exhibits negligigle protein tyrosine phosphatase activity at neutral pH. May act as a dominant-negative regulator of UBASH3B- dependent dephosphorylation. May inhibit dynamin-dependent endocytic pathways by functionally sequestering dynamin via its SH3 domain. From Homo sapi
   2750..2849    -  protein_bind   attL2: mutant version of attL; recombination site for the Gateway® LR reaction LR Clonase™
   2867..2885    -  promoter       T7 promoter: promoter for bacteriophage T7 RNA polymerase
   3019..3828    +  CDS            KanR: aminoglycoside phosphotransferase; aph(3')-Ia; confers resistance to kanamycin in bacteria or G418 (Geneticin®) in eukaryotes
   3975..267     +  rep_origin     ori (across the origin): high-copy-number ColE1/pMB1/pBR322/pUC origin of replication
