[The description below was written by a language model from this plasmid's Addgene catalogue record and pLannotate feature annotations shown in this document.]
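Description:
pDONR221-deltaUBA-short-UBASH3A-Ntag is a Gateway entry clone built on the pDONR221 donor backbone, a 4,296 nt plasmid maintained in E. coli. It replicates from a high-copy ColE1/pUC-type origin and is selected with kanamycin through the KanR aminoglycoside phosphotransferase gene. Although the catalogue lists the vector type as a donor vector, the feature table shows attL1 and attL2 flanking the insert. This indicates that the BP recombination has already taken place and that the plasmid is ready for LR reactions.

The insert is the short isoform of human UBASH3A (also known as TULA, CLIP4 or STS-2), carrying a deletion that removes the ubiquitin-associated (UBA) domain. It is annotated as a roughly 1.75 kb coding fragment lying directly between the att sites. UBASH3A is annotated as a protein that interferes with CBL-mediated down-regulation of receptor tyrosine kinases and promotes surface accumulation of activated receptors, including T-cell receptors. The "Ntag" designation means the open reading frame is configured for transfer into destination vectors that supply an N-terminal tag; the entry clone itself carries no annotated tag.

The plasmid has no eukaryotic promoter, so expression depends on the destination vector chosen. The rrnB T1 and T2 terminators upstream of attL1 insulate the insert from read-through transcription in bacteria, and a T7 promoter sits just outside attL2. The short lacI and lacZα matches are small fragments, probably backbone remnants rather than functional genes. The construct would typically be used to generate tagged expression vectors for testing how the UBA domain contributes to UBASH3A function, although the record does not describe specific experiments.
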