Addgene plasmid #195398: pDONR221-deltaUBA-short-UBASH3A-Ntag
Purpose: Human short-form UBASH3A lacking the UBA domain in Gateway pDONR221 (for N-terminal tag)
Depositing lab: Patrick Concannon. Depositing organization: University of Florida.
Backbone
  Vector backbone: pDONR221
  Vector type: Gateway Donor Vector
Growth in bacteria
  Bacterial resistance: Kanamycin, 50 μg/mL
  Growth temperature: 37°C
  Growth strain: DH5alpha
  Copy number: Unknown
Gene/Insert
  Gene/Insert name: UBASH3A
  Species: H. sapiens (human)
  Mutation: UBASH3A mutant lacking the UBA domain
  Entrez Gene: UBASH3A (a.k.a. TULA, CLIP4, STS-2)
  Cloning method: Gateway Cloning
Terms and licenses: Academic/Nonprofit Terms; Industry Terms: Not Available to Industry
How to cite: pDONR221-deltaUBA-short-UBASH3A-Ntag was a gift from Patrick Concannon (Addgene plasmid # 195398 ; http://n2t.net/addgene:195398 ; RRID:Addgene_195398)
